Addgene plasmid #106395: pBb(RSF1010)1k-GFPuv
Purpose: IPTG-inducible trc promoter expressing gfpuv on RSF1010 origin
Depositing lab: Brian Pfleger. Depositing organization: University of Wisconsin, Madison. Publication: Genetic tools for reliable gene expression and recombineering in Pseudomonas putida. Cook TB, Rand JM, Nurani W, Courtney DK, Liu SA, Pfleger BF. J Ind Microbiol Biotechnol. 2018 Jan 3. pii: 10.1007/s10295-017-2001-5. doi: 10.1007/s10295-017-2001-5. PubMed 29299733.
Backbone
  Vector backbone: pSEVA251
  Vector type: Bacterial Expression
Growth in bacteria
  Bacterial resistance: Kanamycin, 50 μg/mL
  Growth temperature: 37°C
  Growth strain: DH5alpha
  Copy number: Low Copy
Gene/Insert
  Gene/Insert name: GFPuv
  Species: Synthetic
  Promoter: trc
  Cloning method: Gibson Cloning
  Sequencing primers: 5′ na
Terms and licenses: Academic/Nonprofit Terms; Industry Terms: Not Available to Industry
Depositor comments: Please note that some discrepancies were found between Addgene's quality control and the depositor's genbank sequence. The depositor noted that these discrepancies do NOT affect plasmid function.
How to cite: pBb(RSF1010)1k-GFPuv was a gift from Brian Pfleger (Addgene plasmid # 106395 ; http://n2t.net/addgene:106395 ; RRID:Addgene_106395)
