[The description below was written by a language model from this plasmid's Addgene catalogue record and pLannotate feature annotations shown in this document.]
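Description:
pBb(RSF1010)1k-GFPuv is a low-copy bacterial expression plasmid of about 7.1 kb, built by Gibson assembly on the pSEVA251 backbone. It places an IPTG-inducible GFPuv reporter on the broad-host-range RSF1010 replicon. Replication depends on the RSF1010 oriV together with the plasmid-encoded RepA, RepB and RepC proteins, all of which are annotated in the sequence (RepC as a fragment) along with the R1162-type antisense RNA associated with this replicon family. Because RSF1010 supplies its own replication proteins, it can be maintained in many Gram-negative species beyond E. coli. Selection is by kanamycin, conferred by the neo (nptII) gene, which is followed by a lambda t0 terminator. The short adjacent Tn5 transposase fragment is probably left over from the source of the resistance cassette.

The expression module consists of lacI driven by the lacIq promoter, which provides elevated levels of lac repressor, followed by the hybrid trc promoter with a lac operator. The repressor keeps transcription low until IPTG is added. Downstream lies the fluorescent protein coding sequence. The annotation tool labels it as an Aequorea victoria-derived GFP variant, consistent with the catalogued GFPuv insert, and it is terminated by tandem rrnB T1 and T7Te terminators. Small annotated fragments (tet promoter, yciV, lac UV5 promoter) look like backbone remnants or partial matches rather than functional parts.

The associated work concerns tools for reliable gene expression in Pseudomonas putida, so the plasmid serves as a reporter for characterising trc/IPTG induction from an RSF1010 origin. The depositor notes minor discrepancies between the sequenced and reference records that do not affect function.
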