Features (pLannotate 1.2.2; 18 found; start..end, strand, type, name):
      7..84      +  promoter       lacIq promoter: lacI (mutant); In the lacIq allele, a single base change in the promoter boosts expression of the lacI gene about 10-fold.
     85..1167    +  CDS            lacI: lac repressor; lacI; The lac repressor binds to the lac operator to inhibit transcription in E. coli. This inhibition can be relieved by adding lactose or isopropyl-β-D-thiogalactopyranoside (IPTG).
   1209..1226    +  promoter       tet promoter (fragment): E. coli promoter for tetracycline efflux protein gene
   1222..1323    -  CDS            yciV (fragment): RNAAM_ECOLI - Also known as trpH From Escherichia coli (strain K12).
   1399..1428    +  promoter       trc promoter: strong E. coli promoter; hybrid between the trp and lac UV5 promoters
   1436..1452    +  protein_bind   lac operator: The lac repressor binds to the lac operator to inhibit transcription in E. coli. This inhibition can be relieved by adding lactose or isopropyl-β-D-thiogalactopyranoside (IPTG). lac repressor encoded by lacI
   1493..2206    +  CDS            &alpha;GFP: &alpha;GFP is a basic (constitutively fluorescent) long stokes shift fluorescent protein published in 1996, derived from Aequorea victoria.
   2242..2313    +  terminator     rrnB T1 terminator: transcription terminator T1 from the E. coli rrnB gene
   2329..2356    +  terminator     T7Te terminator: phage T7 early transcription terminator
   2369..3220    -  CDS            RSF1010 RepC (fragment): replication protein C of the broad-host-range plasmid RSF1010 (Scholz et al., 1989); repC
   3207..4046    -  CDS            RSF1010 RepA: replication protein A of the broad-host-range plasmid RSF1010 (Scholz et al., 1989); repA
   4038..4112    -  ncRNA          Plasmid R1162: Accession: RF00043 - R1162-like plasmid antisense RNA
   4557..5528    -  CDS            RSF1010 RepB: replication protein B of the broad-host-range plasmid RSF1010 (Scholz et al., 1989); repB
   5552..5580    -  promoter       lac UV5 promoter (fragment): E. coli lac promoter with an "up" mutation
   5635..6029    +  rep_origin     RSF1010 oriV: replication origin of the broad-host-range plasmid RSF1010; requires the RSF1010 RepA/B/C proteins for replication (Scholz et al., 1989)
   6052..6146    -  terminator     lambda t0 terminator: transcription terminator from phage lambda
   6180..6971    -  CDS            neo: KKA2_KLEPN - Also known as kan, nptII. Experimental evidence at protein level: Swiss-Prot protein existence level 1. Resistance to kanamycin, neomycin, paromomycin, ribostamycin, butirosin and gentamicin B. From Klebsiella pneumoniae.
   7003..7107    -  CDS            tnpA (fragment): TN5P_ECOLX - Also known as tnp. Experimental evidence at protein level: Swiss-Prot protein existence level 1. Mediates transposition of transposon Tn5 by a 'cut and paste' mechanism. First, the monomeric transposase binds the 19 bp inverted DNA repeats flanking the transposon. Then, dimerization of the DNA- bound transposase creates a synaptic DNA complex. After nicking of the first DNA strand, excision of the transposon proceeds through a series of intermediates. The transposase then mediates the insertion of the transposon at a new site by strand transfer. The activity of the wild- type tran
>Addgene plasmid #106395 | pBb(RSF1010)1k-GFPuv | addgene full sequence | sequence record 206285 | Addgene NGS Result
GACGTCGACACCATCGAATGGTGCAAAACCTTTCGCGGTATGGCATGATAGCGCCCGGAAGAGAGTCAAT
TCAGGGTGGTGAATGTGAAACCAGTAACGTTATACGATGTCGCAGAGTATGCCGGTGTCTCTTATCAGAC
CGTTTCCCGCGTGGTGAACCAGGCCAGCCACGTTTCTGCGAAAACGCGGGAAAAAGTGGAAGCGGCGATG
GCGGAGCTGAATTACATTCCCAACCGCGTGGCACAACAACTGGCGGGCAAACAGTCGTTGCTGATTGGCG
TTGCCACCTCCAGTCTGGCCCTGCACGCGCCGTCGCAAATTGTCGCGGCGATTAAATCTCGCGCCGATCA
ACTGGGTGCCAGCGTGGTGGTGTCGATGGTAGAACGAAGCGGCGTCGAAGCCTGTAAAGCGGCGGTGCAC
AATCTTCTCGCGCAACGCGTCAGTGGGCTGATCATTAACTATCCGCTGGATGACCAGGATGCCATTGCTG
TGGAAGCTGCCTGCACTAATGTTCCGGCGTTATTTCTTGATGTCTCTGACCAGACACCCATCAACAGTAT
TATTTTCTCCCATGAAGACGGTACGCGACTGGGCGTGGAGCATCTGGTCGCATTGGGTCACCAGCAAATC
GCGCTGTTAGCGGGCCCATTAAGTTCTGTCTCGGCGCGTCTGCGTCTGGCTGGCTGGCATAAATATCTCA
CTCGCAATCAAATTCAGCCGATAGCGGAACGGGAAGGCGACTGGAGTGCCATGTCCGGTTTTCAACAAAC
CATGCAAATGCTGAATGAGGGCATCGTTCCCACTGCGATGCTGGTTGCCAACGATCAGATGGCGCTGGGC
GCAATGCGCGCCATTACCGAGTCCGGGCTGCGCGTTGGTGCGGATATCTCGGTAGTGGGATACGACGATA
CCGAAGACAGCTCATGTTATATCCCGCCGTTAACCACCATCAAACAGGATTTTCGCCTGCTGGGGCAAAC
CAGCGTGGACCGCTTGCTGCAACTCTCTCAGGGCCAGGCGGTGAAGGGCAATCAGCTGTTGCCCGTCTCA
CTGGTGAAAAGAAAAACCACCCTGGCGCCCAATACGCAAACCGCCTCTCCCCGCGCGTTGGCCGATTCAT
TAATGCAGCTGGCACGACAGGTTTCCCGACTGGAAAGCGGGCAGTGAGCGCAACGCAATTAATGTAAGTT
AGCGCGAATTGATCTGGTTTGACAGCTTATCATCGACTGCACGGTGCACCAATGCTTCTGGCGTCAGGCA
GCCATCGGAAGCTGTGGTATGGCTGTGCAGGTCGTAAATCACTGCATAATTCGTGTCGCTCAAGGCGCAC
TCCCGTTCTGGATAATGTTTTTTGCGCCGACATCATAACGGTTCTGGCAAATATTCTGAAATGAGCTGTT
GACAATTAATCATCCGGCTCGTATAATGTGTGGAATTGTGAGCGGATAACAATTTCAGAATTCAAAAGAT
CTTTTAAGAAGGAGATATACATATGAGTAAAGGAGAAGAACTTTTCACTGGAGTTGTCCCAATTCTTGTT
GAATTAGATGGTGATGTTAATGGGCACAAATTTTCTGTCAGTGGAGAGGGTGAAGGTGATGCAACATACG
GAAAACTTACCCTTAAATTTATTTGCACTACTGGAAAACTACCTGTTCCGTGGCCAACACTTGTCACTAC
TTTCTCTTATGGTGTTCAATGCTTTTCCCGTTATCCGGATCACATGAAACGGCATGACTTTTTCAAGAGT
GCCATGCCCGAAGGTTATGTACAGGAACGCACTATATCTTTCAAAGATGACGGGAACTACAAGACGCGTG
CTGAAGTCAAGTTTGAAGGTGATACCCTTGTTAATCGTATCGAGTTAAAAGGTATTGATTTTAAAGAAGA
TGGAAACATTCTCGGACACAAACTGGAGTACAACTATAACTCACACAATGTATACATCACGGCAGACAAA
CAAAAGAATGGAATCAAAGCTAACTTCAAAATTCGCCACAACATTGAAGATGGCTCCGTTCAACTAGCAG
ACCATTATCAACAAAATACTCCAATTGGCGATGGCCCTGTCCTTTTACCAGACAACCATTACCTGTCCAC
ACAATCTGCCCTTTCGAAAGATCCCAACGAAAAGCGTGACCACATGGTCCTTCTTGAGTTTGTAACTGCT
GCTGGGATTACACATGGCATGGATGAGCTCTACAAATAAGGATCCAAACTCGAGTAAGGATCTCCAGGCA
TCAAATAAAACGAAAGGCTCAGTCGAAAGACTGGGCCTTTCGTTTTATCTGTTGTTTGTCGGTGAACGCT
CTCTACTAGAGTCACACTGGCTCACCTTCGGGTGGGCCTTTCTGCGTTTATACCTAGGTCAGCCTGCCGC
CTTGGGCCGGGTGATGTCGTACTTGCCCGCCGCGAACTCGGTTACCGTCCAGCCCAGCGCGACCAGCTCC
GGCAACGCCTCGCGCACCCGCTGGCGGCGCTTGCGCATGGTCGAACCACTGGCCTCTGACGGCCAGACAT
AGCCGCACAAGGTATCTATGGAAGCCTTGCCGGTTTTGCCGGGGTCGATCCAGCCACACAGCCGCTGGTG
CAGCAGGCGGGCGGTTTCGCTGTCCAGCGCCCGCACCTCGTCCATGCTGATGCGCACATGCTGGCCGCCA
CCCATGACGGCCTGCGCGATCAAGGGGTTCAGGGCCACGTACAGGCGCCCGTCCGCCTCGTCGCTGGCGT
ACTCCGACAGCAGCCGAAACCCCTGCCGCTTGCGGCCATTCTGGGCGATGATGGATACCTTCCAAAGGCG
CTCGATGCAGTCCTGTATGTGCTTGAGCGCCCCACCACTATCGACCTCTGCCCCGATTTCCTTTGCCAGC
GCCCGATAGCTACCTTTGACCACCATGGCATCAGCGGTGACGGCCTCCCACTTGGGTTCCAGGAACAGCC
GGAGCTGCCGTCCGCCTTCGGTCTTGGGTTCCGGGCCAAGCACTAGGCCATTAGGCCCAGCCATGGCCAC
CAGCCCTTGCAGGATGCGCAGATCATCAGCGCCCAGCGGCTCCGGGCCGCTGAACTCGATCCGCTTGCCG
TCGCCGTAGTCATACGTCACGTCCAGCTTGCTGCGCTTGCGCTCGCCCCGCTTGAGGGCACGGAACAGGC
CGGGGGCCAGACAGTGCGCCGGGTCGTGCCGGACGTGGCTGAGGCTGTGCTTGTTCTTAGGCTTCACCAC
GGGGCACCCCCTTGCTCTTGCGCTGCCTCTCCAGCACGGCGGGCTTGAGCACCCCGCCGTCATGCCGCCT
GAACCACCGATCAGCGAACGGTGCGCCATAGTTGGCCTTGCTCACACCGAAGCGGACGAAGAACCGGCGC
TGGTCGTCGTCCACACCCCATTCCTCGGCCTCGGCGCTGGTCATGCTCGACAGGTAGGACTGCCAGCGGA
TGTTATCGACCAGTACCGAGCTGCCCCGGCTGGCCTGCTGCTGGTCGCCTGCGCCCATCATGGCCGCGCC
CTTGCTGGCATGGTGCAGGAACACGATAGAGCACCCGGTATCGGCGGCGATGGCCTCCATGCGACCGATG
ACCTGGGCCATGGGGCCGCTGGCGTTTTCTTCCTCGATGTGGAACCGGCGCAGCGTGTCCAGCACCATCA
GGCGGCGGCCCTCGGCGGCGCGCTTGAGGCCGTCGAACCACTCCGGGGCCATGATGTTGGGCAGGCTGCC
GATCAGCGGCTGGATCAGCAGGCCGTCAGCCACGGCTTGCCGTTCCTCGGCGCTGAGGTGCGCCCCAAGG
GCGTGCAGGCGGTGATGAATGGCGGTGGGCGGGTCTTCGGCGGGCAGGTAGATCACCGGGCCGGTGGGCA
GTTCGCCCACCTCCAGCAGATCCGGCCCGCCTGCAATCTGTGCGGCCAGTTGCAGGGCCAGCATGGATTT
ACCGGCACCACCGGGCGACACCAGCGCCCCGACCGTACCGGCCACCATGTTGGGCAAAACGTAGTCCAGC
GGTGGCGGCGCTGCTGCGAACGCCTCCAGAATATTGATAGGCTTATGGGTAGCCATTGATTGCCTCCTTT
GCAGGCAGTTGGTGGTTAGGCGCTGGCGGGGTCACTACCCCCGCCCTGCGCCGCTCTGAGTTCTTCCAGG
CACTCGCGCAGCGCCTCGTATTCGTCGTCGGTCAGCCAGAACTTGCGCTGACGCATCCCTTTGGCCTTCA
TGCGCTCGGCATATCGCGCTTGGCGTACAGCGTCAGGGCTGGCCAGCAGGTCGCCGGTCTGCTTGTCCTT
TTGGTCTTTCATATCAGTCACCGAGAAACTTGCCGGGGCCGAAAGGCTTGTCTTCGCGGAACAAGGACAA
GGTGCAGCCGTCAAGGTTAAGGCTGGCCATATCAGCGACTGAAAAGCGGCCAGCCTCGGCCTTGTTTGAC
GTATAACCAAAGCCACCGGGCAACCAATAGCCCTTGTCACTTTTGATCAGGTAGACCGACCCTGAAGCGC
TTTTTTCGTATTCCATAAAACCCCCTTCTGTGCGTGAGTACTCATAGTATAACAGGCGTGAGTACCAACG
CAAGCACTACATGCTGAAATCTGGCCCGCCCCTGTCCATGCCTCGCTGGCGGGGTGCCGGTGCCCGTGCC
AGCTCGGCCCGCGCAAGCTGGACGCTGGGCAGACCCATGACCTTGCTGACGGTGCGCTCGATGTAATCCG
CTTCGTGGCCGGGCTTGCGCTCTGCCAGCGCTGGGCTGGCCTCGGCCATGGCCTTGCCGATTTCCTCGGC
ACTGCGGCCCCGGCTGGCCAGCTTCTGCGCGGCGATAAAGTCGCACTTGCTGAGGTCATCACCGAAGCGC
TTGACCAGCCCGGCCATCTCGCTGCGGTACTCGTCCAGCGCCGTGCGCCGGTGGCGGCTAAGCTGCCGCT
CGGGCAGTTCGAGGCTGGCCAGCCTGCGGGCCTTCTCCTGCTGCCGCTGGGCCTGCTCGATCTGCTGGCC
AGCCTGCTGCACCAGCGCCGGGCCAGCGGTGGCGGTCTTGCCCTTGGATTCACGCAGCAGCACCCACGGC
TGATAACCGGCGCGGGTGGTGTGCTTGTCCTTGCGGTTGGTGAAGCCCGCCAAGCGGCCATAGTGGCGGC
TGTCGGCGCTGGCCGGGTCGGCGTCGTACTCGCTGGCCAGCGTCCGGGCAATCTGCCCCCGAAGTTCACC
GCCTGCGGCGTCGGCCACCTTGACCCATGCCTGATAGTTCTTCGGGCTGGTTTCCACTACCAGGGCAGGC
TCCCGGCCCTCGGCTTTCATGTCATCCAGGTCAAACTCGCTGAGGTCGTCCACCAGCACCAGACCATGCC
GCTCCTGCTCGGCGGGCCTGATATACACGTCATTGCCCTGGGCATTCATCCGCTTGAGCCATGGCGTGTT
CTGGAGCACTTCGGCGGCTGACCATTCCCGGTTCATCATCTGGCCGGTGGTGGCGTCCCTGACGCCGATA
TCGAAGCGCTCACAGCCCATGGCCTTGAGCTGTCGGCCTATGGCCTGCAAAGTCCTGTCGTTCTTCATCG
GGCCACCAAGCGATTCCCACACATTATACGAGCCGGAAGCATAAAGTGTAGCTAGATCCGAAGGATGAGC
CGGGCTGAATGATCGACCGAGACAGGCCCTGCGGGGCTGCACACGCGCCCCCACCCTTCGGGTAGGGGGA
AAGGCCGCTAAAGCGGCTAAAAGCGCTCCAGCGTATTTCTGCGGGGTTTGGTGTGGGGTTTAGCGGGCTT
TGCCCGCCTTTCCCCCTGCCGCGCAGCGGTGGGGCGGTGTGTAGCCTAGCGCAGCGAATAGACCAGCTAT
CCGGCCTCTGGCCGGGCATATTGGGCAAGGGCAGCAGCGCCCCACAAGGGCGCTGATAACCGCGCCTAGT
GGATTATTCTTAGATAATCATGGATGGATTTTTCCAACACCCCGCCAGCCCCCGCCCCTGCTGGGTTTGC
AGGTTTGGGGGCGTGACAGTTATTGCAGGGGTTCGTGACAGTTATTGCAGGGGGGCGTGACAGTTATTGC
AGGGGTTCGTGACAGTTAGACTAGTGCTTGGATTCTCACCAATAAAAAACGCCCGGCGGCAACCGAGCGT
TCTGAACAAATCCAGATGGAGTTCTGAGGTCATTACTGGATCTATCAACAGGAGTCCAAGCGAGCTCTCG
AACCCCAGAGTCCCGCTCAGAAGAACTCGTCAAGAAGGCGATAGAAGGCGATGCGCTGCGAATCGGGAGC
GGCGATACCGTAAAGCACGAGGAAGCGGTCAGCCCATTCGCCGCCAAGCTCTTCAGCAATATCACGGGTA
GCCAACGCTATGTCCTGATAGCGGTCCGCCACACCCAGCCGGCCACAGTCGATGAATCCAGAAAAGCGGC
CATTTTCCACCATGATATTCGGCAAGCAGGCATCGCCATGGGTCACGACGAGATCCTCGCCGTCGGGCAT
GCGCGCCTTGAGCCTGGCGAACAGTTCGGCTGGCGCGAGCCCCTGATGCTCTTCGTCCAGATCATCCTGA
TCGACAAGACCGGCTTCCATCCGAGTACGTGCTCGCTCGATGCGATGTTTCGCTTGGTGGTCGAATGGGC
AGGTAGCCGGATCAAGCGTATGCAGCCGCCGCATTGCATCAGCCATGATGGATACTTTCTCGGCAGGAGC
AAGGTGAGATGACAGGAGATCCTGCCCCGGCACTTCGCCCAATAGCAGCCAGTCCCTTCCCGCTTCAGTG
ACAACGTCGAGCACAGCTGCGCAAGGAACGCCCGTCGTGGCCAGCCACGATAGCCGCGCTGCCTCGTCCT
GCAGTTCATTCAGGGCACCGGACAGGTCGGTCTTGACAAAAAGAACCGGGCGCCCCTGCGCTGACAGCCG
GAACACGGCGGCATCAGAGCAGCCGATTGTCTGTTGTGCCCAGTCATAGCCGAATAGCCTCTCCACCCAA
GCGGCCGGAGAACCTGCGTGCAATCCATCTTGTTCAATCATGCGAAACGATCCTCATCCTGTCTCTTGAT
CAGATCATGATCCCCTGCGCCATCAGATCCTTGGCGGCAAGAAAGCCATCCAGTTTACTTTGCAGGGCTT
CCCAACCTTACCAGAGGGCGCCCCAGCTGGCAATTCC
